Addgene plasmid #134805: pED14xW-1
Purpose: IPTG inducible expression of W-TAGA qtRNA
Depositing lab: Ahmed Badran. Depositing organization: Broad Institute. Publication: Multiplex suppression of four quadruplet codons via tRNA directed evolution. DeBenedictis EA, Carver GD, Chung CZ, Soll D, Badran AH. Nat Commun. 2021 Sep 29;12(1):5706. doi: 10.1038/s41467-021-25948-y. PubMed 34588441.
Backbone
  Vector backbone: RK2 SpecR
  Total vector size (bp): 3240
  Vector type: Bacterial Expression, Synthetic Biology
Growth in bacteria
  Bacterial resistance: Spectinomycin, 50 μg/mL
  Growth temperature: 37°C
  Growth strain: DH5alpha
  Growth instructions: Grow in glucose to suppress expression of qtRNA
  Copy number: Low Copy
Gene/Insert
  Gene/Insert name: W-TAGA qtRNA
  Species: Synthetic
Terms and licenses: Academic/Nonprofit Terms; Industry Terms: Not Available to Industry
Depositor comments: The lacI repressor must also be expressed in order to make the ProK-LacI promoter IPTG-inducible. These can be provided by the host strain, or on another plasmid. For example, E coli S2060s (Addgene Bacterial strain #105064), encode lacI.
How to cite: pED14xW-1 was a gift from Ahmed Badran (Addgene plasmid # 134805 ; http://n2t.net/addgene:134805 ; RRID:Addgene_134805)
