[The description below was written by a language model from this plasmid's Addgene catalogue record and pLannotate feature annotations shown in this document.]
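Description:
pED14xW-1 is a small, low-copy bacterial expression plasmid for synthetic biology work in E. coli, built on an RK2 (IncP) replicon with spectinomycin selection. Replication depends on a fragment of oriV together with the plasmid-encoded trfA gene, whose protein product binds and activates that origin. Selection comes from the aadA aminoglycoside adenylyltransferase (SmR), which confers spectinomycin and streptomycin resistance and is annotated immediately downstream of a bla (AmpR) promoter, with trfA following in the same orientation. The catalogue lists the size as 3,240 bp, whereas both the depositor sequence and the repository's sequencing result are 3,274 nt. The two sequence records carry the same nine features in the same order, differing only in where numbering starts.

The payload is a synthetic quadruplet-decoding tRNA (qtRNA) named W-TAGA, which by its name is a tryptophan-type tRNA scaffold directed at the four-base codon TAGA. It is annotated as a roughly 74-nt tRNA. It lies downstream of a lac operator belonging to what the depositor calls the ProK-LacI promoter, although the promoter itself is not annotated in the feature tables. Two putative bacterial terminators follow the tRNA, and an rrnB T1 terminator upstream insulates the cassette from read-through. The plasmid does not encode lacI, so IPTG-inducible control requires the repressor to be supplied by the host strain or by a second plasmid. The record also notes that glucose is used to keep qtRNA expression suppressed. The construct is used for controlled expression of this qtRNA in studies of quadruplet codon suppression and tRNA directed evolution, where four-base codons are used to expand the genetic code.
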