Features (pLannotate 1.2.2; 9 found; start..end, strand, type, name):
      6..77      -  promoter       AmpR promoter: bla
    107..1255    -  CDS            trfA: trans-acting replication protein that binds to and activates oriV
   1402..1891    -  rep_origin     oriV (fragment): incP origin of replication
   1907..1951    +  terminator     rrnB T1 terminator: transcription terminator T1 from the E. coli rrnB gene
   2143..2159    +  protein_bind   lac operator: The lac repressor binds to the lac operator to inhibit transcription in E. coli. This inhibition can be relieved by adding lactose or isopropyl-β-D-thiogalactopyranoside (IPTG). lac repressor encoded by lacI
   2210..2283    +  ncRNA          tRNA: Accession: RF00005 - tRNA
   2288..2331    +  terminator     bacterial terminator: putative bacterial transcription terminator
   2360..2389    +  terminator     bacterial terminator (fragment): putative bacterial transcription terminator
   2488..5       -  CDS            SmR (across the origin): aminoglycoside adenylyltransferase (Murphy, 1985); aadA; confers resistance to spectinomycin and streptomycin
>Addgene plasmid #134805 | pED14xW-1 | depositor full sequence | sequence record 259830 | pED14xW-1 sequence 3274 bps
CTCATACTCTTCCTTTTTCAATATTATTGAAGCATTTATCAGGGTTATTGTCTCATGAGCGGATACATAT
TTGAATGTATTTAGAAAAATAGGCCAAATAGGCCGTCTAGCGTTTGCAATGCACCAGGTCATCATTGACC
CAGGCGTGTTCCACCAGGCCGCTGCCTCGCAACTCTTCGCAGGCTTCGCCGACCTGCTCGCGCCACTTCT
TCACGCGGGTGGAATCCGATCCGCACATGAGGCGGAAGGTTTCCAGCTTGAGCGGGTACGGCTCCCGGTG
CGAGCTGAAATAGTCGAACATCCGTCGGGCCGTCGGCGACAGCTTGCGGTACTTCTCCCATATGAATTTC
GTGTAGTGGTCGCCAGCAAACAGCACGACGATTTCCTCGTCGATCAGGACCTGGCAACGGGACGTTTTCT
TGCCACGGTCCAGGACGCGGAAGCGGTGCAGCAGCGACACCGATTCCAGGTGCCCAACGCGGTCGGACGT
GAAGCCCATCGCCGTCGCCTGTAGGCGCGACAGGCATTCCTCGGCCTTCGTGTAATACCGGCCATTGATC
GACCAGCCCAGGTCCTGGCAAAGCTCGTAGAACGTGAAGGTGATCGGCTCGCCGATAGGGGTGCGCTTCG
CGTACTCCAACACCTGCTGCCACACCAGTTCGTCATCGTCGGCCCGCAGCTCGACGCCGGTGTAGGTGAT
CTTCACGTCCTTGTTGACGTGGAAAATGACCTTGTTTTGCAGCGCCTCGCGCGGGATTTTCTTGTTGCGC
GTGGTGAACAGGGCAGAGCGGGCCGTGTCGTTTGGCATCGCTCGCATCGTGTCCGGCCACGGCGCAATAT
CGAACAAGGAAAGCTGCATTTCCTTGATCTGCTGCTTCGTGTGTTTCAGCAACGCGGCCTGCTTGGCCTC
GCTGACCTGTTTTGCCAGGTCCTCGCCGGCGGTTTTTCGCTTCTTGGTCGTCATAGTTCCTCGCGTGTCG
ATGGTCATCGACTTCGCCAAACCTGCCGCCTCCTGTTCGAGACGACGCGAACGCTCCACGGCGGCCGATG
GCGCGGGCAGGGCAGGGGGAGCCAGTTGCACGCTGTCGCGCTCGATCTTGGCCGTAGCTTGCTGGACCAT
CGAGCCGACGGACTGGAAGGTTTCGCGGGGCGCACGCATGACGGTGCGGCTTGCGATGGTTTCGGCATCC
TCGGCGGAAAACCCCGCGTCGATCAGTTCTTGCCTGTATGCCTTCCGGTCAAACGTCCGATTCATTCACC
CTCCTTATATCGTATGGGGCTGCTAGCATAATACCTAGGGCTGAGCTAGCCGTAAAGTGAAAGAAGAGAA
ACCTCCATTTTTGGGGTGAGGCCGTTCGCGGCCGAGGGGCGCAGCCCCTGGGGGGATGGGAGGCCCGCGT
TAGCGGGCCGGGAGGGTTCGAGAAGGGGGGGCACCCCCCTTCGGCGTGCGCGGTCACGCGCACAGGGCGC
AGCCCTGGTTAAAAACAAGGTTTATAAATATTGGTTTAAAAGCAGGTTAAAAGACAGGTTAGCGGTGGCC
GAAAAACGGGCGGAAACCCTTGCAAATGCTGGATTTTCTGCCTGTGGACAGCCCCTCAAATGTCAATAGG
TGCGCCCCTCATCTGTCAGCACTCTGCCCCTCAAGTGTCAAGGATCGCGCCCCTCATCTGTCAGTAGTCG
CGCCCCTCAAGTGTCAATACCGCAGGGCACTTATCCCCAGGCTTGTCCACATCATCTGTGGGAAACTCGC
GTAAAATCAGGCGTTTTCGCCGATTTGCGAGGCTGGCCAGCTCCACGTCGCCGGCCGAAATCGAGCCTGC
CCCTCATCTGTCAACGCCGCGCCGGGTGAGTCGGCCCCTCAAGTGTCAACGTCCGCCCCTCATCTGTCAG
TAAGAGGACATCCGGTCAAATAAAACGAAAGGCTCAGTCGAAAGACTGGGCCTTTCGTTTTGCTGAGGAG
ACTTAGGGACCCTTGTGCTTCTCAAATGCCTGAGGCCAGTTTGCTCAGGCTCTCCCCGTGGAGGTAATAA
TTGACGATATGATCAGTGCACGGCTAACTAAGCGGCCTGCTGACTTTCTCGCCGATCAAAAGGCATTTTG
CTATTAAGGGATTGACGAGGGCGTATCTGCGCAGTAAGATAATTGTGAGCGGATAACAATTAGCAGACAA
GATCGCGGGTTCGAGTCCCGTCCGTTCCGCCACCCTAATTAGGGGCGTAGTTCAATTGGTAGAGCACCGG
TCTTCTAAAACCGGGTGTTGGGAGTTCGAGTCTCTCCGCCCCTGCCAGAAATCATCCTTAGCGAAAGCTA
AGGATTTTTTTTATCTGAAATAACCCTCTCAGGATCCGTCGACCTGCAGATCCTTAGCGAAAGCTAAGGA
TTTTTTTTAAGCTTCTGCCATTCATCCGACTTAATTAACGGCACTCCTCAGCAAATATAATGACCCTCTT
GATAACCCAAGAGGGCATTTTTTAATGCCCATGGCGTTTATTTGCCGACTACCTTGGTGATCTCGCCTTT
CACGTAGTGGACAAATTCTTCCAACTGATCTGCGCGCGAGGCCAAGCGATCTTCTTCTTGTCCAAGATAA
GCCTGTCTAGCTTCAAGTATGACGGGCTGATACTGGGCCGGCAGGCGCTCCATTGCCCAGTCGGCAGCGA
CATCCTTCGGCGCGATTTTGCCGGTTACTGCGCTGTACCAAATGCGGGACAACGTAAGCACTACATTTCG
CTCATCGCCAGCCCAGTCGGGCGGCGAGTTCCATAGCGTTAAGGTTTCATTTAGCGCCTCAAATAGATCC
TGTTCAGGAACCGGATCAAAGAGTTCCTCCGCCGCTGGACCTACCAAGGCAACGCTATGTTCTCTTGCTT
TTGTCAGCAAGATAGCCAGATCAATGTCGATCGTGGCTGGCTCGAAGATACCTGCAAGAATGTCATTGCG
CTGCCATTCTCCAAATTGCAGTTCGCGCTTAGCTGGATAACGCCACGGAATGATGTCGTCGTGCACAACA
ATGGTGACTTCTACAGCGCGGAGAATCTCGCTCTCTCCAGGGGAAGCCGAAGTTTCCAAAAGGTCGTTGA
TCAAAGCTCGCCGCGTTGTTTCATCAAGCCTTACGGTCACCGTAACCAGCAAATCAATATCACTGTGTGG
CTTCAGGCCGCCATCCACTGCGGAGCCGTACAAATGTACGGCCAGCAACGTCGGTTCGAGATGGCGCTCG
ATGACGCCAACTACCTCTGATAGTTGAGTCGATACTTCGGCGATCACCGCTTCC
