Features (pLannotate 1.2.2; 9 found; start..end, strand, type, name):
    236..252     +  protein_bind   lac operator: The lac repressor binds to the lac operator to inhibit transcription in E. coli. This inhibition can be relieved by adding lactose or isopropyl-β-D-thiogalactopyranoside (IPTG). lac repressor encoded by lacI
    303..376     +  ncRNA          tRNA: Accession: RF00005 - tRNA
    381..424     +  terminator     bacterial terminator: putative bacterial transcription terminator
    453..482     +  terminator     bacterial terminator (fragment): putative bacterial transcription terminator
    581..1372    -  CDS            SmR: aminoglycoside adenylyltransferase (Murphy, 1985); aadA; confers resistance to spectinomycin and streptomycin
   1373..1444    -  promoter       AmpR promoter: bla
   1474..2622    -  CDS            trfA: trans-acting replication protein that binds to and activates oriV
   2769..3258    -  rep_origin     oriV (fragment): incP origin of replication
   3274..44      +  terminator     rrnB T1 terminator (across the origin): transcription terminator T1 from the E. coli rrnB gene
>Addgene plasmid #134805 | pED14xW-1 | addgene full sequence | sequence record 266460 | Addgene NGS Result
AAATAAAACGAAAGGCTCAGTCGAAAGACTGGGCCTTTCGTTTTGCTGAGGAGACTTAGGGACCCTTGTG
CTTCTCAAATGCCTGAGGCCAGTTTGCTCAGGCTCTCCCCGTGGAGGTAATAATTGACGATATGATCAGT
GCACGGCTAACTAAGCGGCCTGCTGACTTTCTCGCCGATCAAAAGGCATTTTGCTATTAAGGGATTGACG
AGGGCGTATCTGCGCAGTAAGATAATTGTGAGCGGATAACAATTAGCAGACAAGATCGCGGGTTCGAGTC
CCGTCCGTTCCGCCACCCTAATTAGGGGCGTAGTTCAATTGGTAGAGCACCGGTCTTCTAAAACCGGGTG
TTGGGAGTTCGAGTCTCTCCGCCCCTGCCAGAAATCATCCTTAGCGAAAGCTAAGGATTTTTTTTATCTG
AAATAACCCTCTCAGGATCCGTCGACCTGCAGATCCTTAGCGAAAGCTAAGGATTTTTTTTAAGCTTCTG
CCATTCATCCGACTTAATTAACGGCACTCCTCAGCAAATATAATGACCCTCTTGATAACCCAAGAGGGCA
TTTTTTAATGCCCATGGCGTTTATTTGCCGACTACCTTGGTGATCTCGCCTTTCACGTAGTGGACAAATT
CTTCCAACTGATCTGCGCGCGAGGCCAAGCGATCTTCTTCTTGTCCAAGATAAGCCTGTCTAGCTTCAAG
TATGACGGGCTGATACTGGGCCGGCAGGCGCTCCATTGCCCAGTCGGCAGCGACATCCTTCGGCGCGATT
TTGCCGGTTACTGCGCTGTACCAAATGCGGGACAACGTAAGCACTACATTTCGCTCATCGCCAGCCCAGT
CGGGCGGCGAGTTCCATAGCGTTAAGGTTTCATTTAGCGCCTCAAATAGATCCTGTTCAGGAACCGGATC
AAAGAGTTCCTCCGCCGCTGGACCTACCAAGGCAACGCTATGTTCTCTTGCTTTTGTCAGCAAGATAGCC
AGATCAATGTCGATCGTGGCTGGCTCGAAGATACCTGCAAGAATGTCATTGCGCTGCCATTCTCCAAATT
GCAGTTCGCGCTTAGCTGGATAACGCCACGGAATGATGTCGTCGTACACAACAATGGTGACTTCTACAGC
GCGGAGAATCTCGCTCTCTCCAGGGGAAGCCGAAGTTTCCAAAAGGTCGTTGATCAAAGCTCGCCGCGTT
GTTTCATCAAGCCTTACGGTCACCGTAACCAGCAAATCAATATCACTGTGTGGCTTCAGGCCGCCATCCA
CTGCGGAGCCGTACAAATGTACGGCCAGCAACGTCGGTTCGAGATGGCGCTCGATGACGCCAACTACCTC
TGATAGTTGAGTCGATACTTCGGCGATCACCGCTTCCCTCATACTCTTCCTTTTTCAATATTATTGAAGC
ATTTATCAGGGTTATTGTCTCATGAGCGGATACATATTTGAATGTATTTAGAAAAATAGGCCAAATAGGC
CGTCTAGCGTTTGCAATGCACCAGGTCATCATTGACCCAGGCGTGTTCCACCAGGCCGCTGCCTCGCAAC
TCTTCGCAGGCTTCGCCGACCTGCTCGCGCCACTTCTTCACGCGGGTGGAATCCGATCCGCACATGAGGC
GGAAGGTTTCCAGCTTGAGCGGGTACGGCTCCCGGTGCGAGCTGAAATAGTCGAACATCCGTCGGGCCGT
CGGCGACAGCTTGCGGTACTTCTCCCATATGAATTTCGTGTAGTGGTCGCCAGCAAACAGCACGACGATT
TCCTCGTCGATCAGGACCTGGCAACGGGACGTTTTCTTGCCACGGTCCAGGACGCGGAAGCGGTGCAGCA
GCGACACCGATTCCAGGTGCCCAACGCGGTCGGACGTGAAGCCCATCGCCGTCGCCTGTAGGCGCGACAG
GCATTCCTCGGCCTTCGTGTAATACCGGCCATTGATCGACCAGCCCAGGTCCTGGCAAAGCTCGTAGAAC
GTGAAGGTGATCGGCTCGCCGATAGGGGTGCGCTTCGCGTACTCCAACACCTGCTGCCACACCAGTTCGT
CATCGTCGGCCCGCAGCTCGACGCCGGTGTAGGTGATCTTCACGTCCTTGTTGACGTGGAAAATGACCTT
GTTTTGCAGCGCCTCGCGCGGGATTTTCTTGTTGCGCGTGGTGAACAGGGCAGAGCGGGCCGTGTCGTTT
GGCATCGCTCGCATCGTGTCCGGCCACGGCGCAATATCGAACAAGGAAAGCTGCATTTCCTTGATCTGCT
GCTTCGTGTGTTTCAGCAACGCGGCCTGCTTGGCCTCGCTGACCTGTTTTGCCAGGTCCTCGCCGGCGGT
TTTTCGCTTCTTGGTCGTCATAGTTCCTCGCGTGTCGATGGTCATCGACTTCGCCAAACCTGCCGCCTCC
TGTTCGAGACGACGCGAACGCTCCACGGCGGCCGATGGCGCGGGCAGGGCAGGGGGAGCCAGTTGCACGC
TGTCGCGCTCGATCTTGGCCGTAGCTTGCTGGACCATCGAGCCGACGGACTGGAAGGTTTCGCGGGGCGC
ACGCATGACGGTGCGGCTTGCGATGGTTTCGGCATCCTCGGCGGAAAACCCCGCGTCGATCAGTTCTTGC
CTGTATGCCTTCCGGTCAAACGTCCGATTCATTCACCCTCCTTATATCGTATGGGGCTGCTAGCATAATA
CCTAGGGCTGAGCTAGCCGTAAAGTGAAAGAAGAGAAACCTCCATTTTTGGGGTGAGGCCGTTCGCGGCC
GAGGGGCGCAGCCCCTGGGGGGATGGGAGGCCCGCGTTAGCGGGCCGGGAGGGTTCGAGAAGGGGGGGCA
CCCCCCTTCGGCGTGCGCGGTCACGCGCACAGGGCGCAGCCCTGGTTAAAAACAAGGTTTATAAATATTG
GTTTAAAAGCAGGTTAAAAGACAGGTTAGCGGTGGCCGAAAAACGGGCGGAAACCCTTGCAAATGCTGGA
TTTTCTGCCTGTGGACAGCCCCTCAAATGTCAATAGGTGCGCCCCTCATCTGTCAGCACTCTGCCCCTCA
AGTGTCAAGGATCGCGCCCCTCATCTGTCAGTAGTCGCGCCCCTCAAGTGTCAATACCGCAGGGCACTTA
TCCCCAGGCTTGTCCACATCATCTGTGGGAAACTCGCGTAAAATCAGGCGTTTTCGCCGATTTGCGAGGC
TGGCCAGCTCCACGTCGCCGGCCGAAATCGAGCCTGCCCCTCATCTGTCAACGCCGCGCCGGGTGAGTCG
GCCCCTCAAGTGTCAACGTCCGCCCCTCATCTGTCAGTAAGAGGACATCCGGTC
